>Addgene plasmid #102919 | pCMV-ABE7.10 | addgene full sequence | sequence record 471989 | Addgene NGS Result
GGGCCAGATATACGCGTTGACATTGATTATTGACTAGTTATTAATAGTAATCAATTACGGGGTCATTAGT
TCATAGCCCATATATGGAGTTCCGCGTTACATAACTTACGGTAAATGGCCCGCCTGGCTGACCGCCCAAC
GACCCCCGCCCATTGACGTCAATAATGACGTATGTTCCCATAGTAACGCCAATAGGGACTTTCCATTGAC
GTCAATGGGTGGAGTATTTACGGTAAACTGCCCACTTGGCAGTACATCAAGTGTATCATATGCCAAGTAC
GCCCCCTATTGACGTCAATGACGGTAAATGGCCCGCCTGGCATTATGCCCAGTACATGACCTTATGGGAC
TTTCCTACTTGGCAGTACATCTACGTATTAGTCATCGCTATTACCATGGTGATGCGGTTTTGGCAGTACA
TCAATGGGCGTGGATAGCGGTTTGACTCACGGGGATTTCCAAGTCTCCACCCCATTGACGTCAATGGGAG
TTTGTTTTGGCACCAAAATCAACGGGACTTTCCAAAATGTCGTAACAACTCCGCCCCATTGACGCAAATG
GGCGGTAGGCGTGTACGGTGGGAGGTCTATATAAGCAGAGCTGGTTTAGTGAACCGTCAGATCCGCTAGA
GATCCGCGGCCGCTAATACGACTCACTATAGGGAGAGCCGCCACCATGTCCGAAGTCGAGTTTTCCCATG
AGTACTGGATGAGACACGCATTGACTCTCGCAAAGAGGGCTTGGGATGAACGCGAGGTGCCCGTGGGGGC
AGTACTCGTGCATAACAATCGCGTAATCGGCGAAGGTTGGAATAGGCCGATCGGACGCCACGACCCCACT
GCACATGCGGAAATCATGGCCCTTCGACAGGGAGGGCTTGTGATGCAGAATTATCGACTTATCGATGCGA
CGCTGTACGTCACGCTTGAACCTTGCGTAATGTGCGCGGGAGCTATGATTCACTCCCGCATTGGACGAGT
TGTATTCGGTGCCCGCGACGCCAAGACGGGTGCCGCAGGTTCACTGATGGACGTGCTGCATCACCCAGGC
ATGAACCACCGGGTAGAAATCACAGAAGGCATATTGGCGGACGAATGTGCGGCGCTGTTGTCCGACTTTT
TTCGCATGCGGAGGCAGGAGATCAAGGCCCAGAAAAAAGCACAATCCTCTACTGACTCTGGTGGTTCTTC
TGGTGGTTCTAGCGGCAGCGAGACTCCCGGGACCTCAGAGTCCGCCACACCCGAAAGTTCTGGTGGTTCT
TCTGGTGGTTCTTCCGAAGTCGAGTTTTCCCATGAGTACTGGATGAGACACGCATTGACTCTCGCAAAGA
GGGCTCGAGATGAACGCGAGGTGCCCGTGGGGGCAGTACTCGTGCTCAACAATCGCGTAATCGGCGAAGG
TTGGAATAGGGCAATCGGACTCCACGACCCCACTGCACATGCGGAAATCATGGCCCTTCGACAGGGAGGG
CTTGTGATGCAGAATTATCGACTTATCGATGCGACGCTGTACGTCACGTTTGAACCTTGCGTAATGTGCG
CGGGAGCTATGATTCACTCCCGCATTGGACGAGTTGTATTCGGTGTTCGCAACGCCAAGACGGGTGCCGC
AGGTTCACTGATGGACGTGCTGCATTACCCAGGCATGAACCACCGGGTAGAAATCACAGAAGGCATATTG
GCGGACGAATGTGCGGCGCTGTTGTGTTACTTTTTTCGCATGCCCAGGCAGGTCTTTAACGCCCAGAAAA
AAGCACAATCCTCTACTGACTCTGGTGGTTCTTCTGGTGGTTCTAGCGGCAGCGAGACTCCCGGGACCTC
AGAGTCCGCCACACCCGAAAGTTCTGGTGGTTCTTCTGGTGGTTCTGATAAAAAGTATTCTATTGGTTTA
GCCATCGGCACTAATTCCGTTGGATGGGCTGTCATAACCGATGAATACAAAGTACCTTCAAAGAAATTTA
AGGTGTTGGGGAACACAGACCGTCATTCGATTAAAAAGAATCTTATCGGTGCCCTCCTATTCGATAGTGG
CGAAACGGCAGAGGCGACTCGCCTGAAACGAACCGCTCGGAGAAGGTATACACGTCGCAAGAACCGAATA
TGTTACTTACAAGAAATTTTTAGCAATGAGATGGCCAAAGTTGACGATTCTTTCTTTCACCGTTTGGAAG
AGTCCTTCCTTGTCGAAGAGGACAAGAAACATGAACGGCACCCCATCTTTGGAAACATAGTAGATGAGGT
GGCATATCATGAAAAGTACCCAACGATTTATCACCTCAGAAAAAAGCTAGTTGACTCAACTGATAAAGCG
GACCTGAGGTTAATCTACTTGGCTCTTGCCCATATGATAAAGTTCCGTGGGCACTTTCTCATTGAGGGTG
ATCTAAATCCGGACAACTCGGATGTCGACAAACTGTTCATCCAGTTAGTACAAACCTATAATCAGTTGTT
TGAAGAGAACCCTATAAATGCAAGTGGCGTGGATGCGAAGGCTATTCTTAGCGCCCGCCTCTCTAAATCC
CGACGGCTAGAAAACCTGATCGCACAATTACCCGGAGAGAAGAAAAATGGGTTGTTCGGTAACCTTATAG
CGCTCTCACTAGGCCTGACACCAAATTTTAAGTCGAACTTCGACTTAGCTGAAGATGCCAAATTGCAGCT
TAGTAAGGACACGTACGATGACGATCTCGACAATCTACTGGCACAAATTGGAGATCAGTATGCGGACTTA
TTTTTGGCTGCCAAAAACCTTAGCGATGCAATCCTCCTATCTGACATACTGAGAGTTAATACTGAGATTA
CCAAGGCGCCGTTATCCGCTTCAATGATCAAAAGGTACGATGAACATCACCAAGACTTGACACTTCTCAA
GGCCCTAGTCCGTCAGCAACTGCCTGAGAAATATAAGGAAATATTCTTTGATCAGTCGAAAAACGGGTAC
GCAGGTTATATTGACGGCGGAGCGAGTCAAGAGGAATTCTACAAGTTTATCAAACCCATATTAGAGAAGA
TGGATGGGACGGAAGAGTTGCTTGTAAAACTCAATCGCGAAGATCTACTGCGAAAGCAGCGGACTTTCGA
CAACGGTAGCATTCCACATCAAATCCACTTAGGCGAATTGCATGCTATACTTAGAAGGCAGGAGGATTTT
TATCCGTTCCTCAAAGACAATCGTGAAAAGATTGAGAAAATCCTAACCTTTCGCATACCTTACTATGTGG
GACCCCTGGCCCGAGGGAACTCTCGGTTCGCATGGATGACAAGAAAGTCCGAAGAAACGATTACTCCATG
GAATTTTGAGGAAGTTGTCGATAAAGGTGCGTCAGCTCAATCGTTCATCGAGAGGATGACCAACTTTGAC
AAGAATTTACCGAACGAAAAAGTATTGCCTAAGCACAGTTTACTTTACGAGTATTTCACAGTGTACAATG
AACTCACGAAAGTTAAGTATGTCACTGAGGGCATGCGTAAACCCGCCTTTCTAAGCGGAGAACAGAAGAA
AGCAATAGTAGATCTGTTATTCAAGACCAACCGCAAAGTGACAGTTAAGCAATTGAAAGAGGACTACTTT
AAGAAAATTGAATGCTTCGATTCTGTCGAGATCTCCGGGGTAGAAGATCGATTTAATGCGTCACTTGGTA
CGTATCATGACCTCCTAAAGATAATTAAAGATAAGGACTTCCTGGATAACGAAGAGAATGAAGATATCTT
AGAAGATATAGTGTTGACTCTTACCCTCTTTGAAGATCGGGAAATGATTGAGGAAAGACTAAAAACATAC
GCTCACCTGTTCGACGATAAGGTTATGAAACAGTTAAAGAGGCGTCGCTATACGGGCTGGGGACGATTGT
CGCGGAAACTTATCAACGGGATAAGAGACAAGCAAAGTGGTAAAACTATTCTCGATTTTCTAAAGAGCGA
CGGCTTCGCCAATAGGAACTTTATGCAGCTGATCCATGATGACTCTTTAACCTTCAAAGAGGATATACAA
AAGGCACAGGTTTCCGGACAAGGGGACTCATTGCACGAACATATTGCGAATCTTGCTGGTTCGCCAGCCA
TCAAAAAGGGCATACTCCAGACAGTCAAAGTAGTGGATGAGCTAGTTAAGGTCATGGGACGTCACAAACC
GGAAAACATTGTAATCGAGATGGCACGCGAAAATCAAACGACTCAGAAGGGGCAAAAAAACAGTCGAGAG
CGGATGAAGAGAATAGAAGAGGGTATTAAAGAACTGGGCAGCCAGATCTTAAAGGAGCATCCTGTGGAAA
ATACCCAATTGCAGAACGAGAAACTTTACCTCTATTACCTACAAAATGGAAGGGACATGTATGTTGATCA
GGAACTGGACATAAACCGTTTATCTGATTACGACGTCGATCACATTGTACCCCAATCCTTTTTGAAGGAC
GATTCAATCGACAATAAAGTGCTTACACGCTCGGATAAGAACCGAGGGAAAAGTGACAATGTTCCAAGCG
AGGAAGTCGTAAAGAAAATGAAGAACTATTGGCGGCAGCTCCTAAATGCGAAACTGATAACGCAAAGAAA
GTTCGATAACTTAACTAAAGCTGAGAGGGGTGGCTTGTCTGAACTTGACAAGGCCGGATTTATTAAACGT
CAGCTCGTGGAAACCCGCCAAATCACAAAGCATGTTGCACAGATACTAGATTCCCGAATGAATACGAAAT
ACGACGAGAACGATAAGCTGATTCGGGAAGTCAAAGTAATCACTTTAAAGTCAAAATTGGTGTCGGACTT
CAGAAAGGATTTTCAATTCTATAAAGTTAGGGAGATAAATAACTACCACCATGCGCACGACGCTTATCTT
AATGCCGTCGTAGGGACCGCACTCATTAAGAAATACCCGAAGCTAGAAAGTGAGTTTGTGTATGGTGATT
ACAAAGTTTATGACGTCCGTAAGATGATCGCGAAAAGCGAACAGGAGATAGGCAAGGCTACAGCCAAATA
CTTCTTTTATTCTAACATTATGAATTTCTTTAAGACGGAAATCACTCTGGCAAACGGAGAGATACGCAAA
CGACCTTTAATTGAAACCAATGGGGAGACAGGTGAAATCGTATGGGATAAGGGCCGGGACTTCGCGACGG
TGAGAAAAGTTTTGTCCATGCCCCAAGTCAACATAGTAAAGAAAACTGAGGTGCAGACCGGAGGGTTTTC
AAAGGAATCGATTCTTCCAAAAAGGAATAGTGATAAGCTCATCGCTCGTAAAAAGGACTGGGACCCGAAA
AAGTACGGTGGCTTCGATAGCCCTACAGTTGCCTATTCTGTCCTAGTAGTGGCAAAAGTTGAGAAGGGAA
AATCCAAGAAACTGAAGTCAGTCAAAGAATTATTGGGGATAACGATTATGGAGCGCTCGTCTTTTGAAAA
GAACCCCATCGACTTCCTTGAGGCGAAAGGTTACAAGGAAGTAAAAAAGGATCTCATAATTAAACTACCA
AAGTATAGTCTGTTTGAGTTAGAAAATGGCCGAAAACGGATGTTGGCTAGCGCCGGAGAGCTTCAAAAGG
GGAACGAACTCGCACTACCGTCTAAATACGTGAATTTCCTGTATTTAGCGTCCCATTACGAGAAGTTGAA
AGGTTCACCTGAAGATAACGAACAGAAGCAACTTTTTGTTGAGCAGCACAAACATTATCTCGACGAAATC
ATAGAGCAAATTTCGGAATTCAGTAAGAGAGTCATCCTAGCTGATGCCAATCTGGACAAAGTATTAAGCG
CATACAACAAGCACAGGGATAAACCCATACGTGAGCAGGCGGAAAATATTATCCATTTGTTTACTCTTAC
CAACCTCGGCGCTCCAGCCGCATTCAAGTATTTTGACACAACGATAGATCGCAAACGATACACTTCTACC
AAGGAGGTGCTAGACGCGACACTGATTCACCAATCCATCACGGGATTATATGAAACTCGGATAGATTTGT
CACAGCTTGGGGGTGACTCTGGTGGTTCTCCCAAGAAGAAGAGGAAAGTCTAACCGGTCATCATCACCAT
CACCATTGAGTTTAAACCCGCTGATCAGCCTCGACTGTGCCTTCTAGTTGCCAGCCATCTGTTGTTTGCC
CCTCCCCCGTGCCTTCCTTGACCCTGGAAGGTGCCACTCCCACTGTCCTTTCCTAATAAAATGAGGAAAT
TGCATCGCATTGTCTGAGTAGGTGTCATTCTATTCTGGGGGGTGGGGTGGGGCAGGACAGCAAGGGGGAG
GATTGGGAAGACAATAGCAGGCATGCTGGGGATGCGGTGGGCTCTATGGCTTCTGAGGCGGAAAGAACCA
GCTGGGGCTCGATACCGTCGACCTCTAGCTAGAGCTTGGCGTAATCATGGTCATAGCTGTTTCCTGTGTG
AAATTGTTATCCGCTCACAATTCCACACAACATACGAGCCGGAAGCATAAAGTGTAAAGCCTAGGGTGCC
TAATGAGTGAGCTAACTCACATTAATTGCGTTGCGCTCACTGCCCGCTTTCCAGTCGGGAAACCTGTCGT
GCCAGCTGCATTAATGAATCGGCCAACGCGCGGGGAGAGGCGGTTTGCGTATTGGGCGCTCTTCCGCTTC
CTCGCTCACTGACTCGCTGCGCTCGGTCGTTCGGCTGCGGCGAGCGGTATCAGCTCACTCAAAGGCGGTA
ATACGGTTATCCACAGAATCAGGGGATAACGCAGGAAAGAACATGTGAGCAAAAGGCCAGCAAAAGGCCA
GGAACCGTAAAAAGGCCGCGTTGCTGGCGTTTTTCCATAGGCTCCGCCCCCCTGACGAGCATCACAAAAA
TCGACGCTCAAGTCAGAGGTGGCGAAACCCGACAGGACTATAAAGATACCAGGCGTTTCCCCCTGGAAGC
TCCCTCGTGCGCTCTCCTGTTCCGACCCTGCCGCTTACCGGATACCTGTCCGCCTTTCTCCCTTCGGGAA
GCGTGGCGCTTTCTCATAGCTCACGCTGTAGGTATCTCAGTTCGGTGTAGGTCGTTCGCTCCAAGCTGGG
CTGTGTGCACGAACCCCCCGTTCAGCCCGACCGCTGCGCCTTATCCGGTAACTATCGTCTTGAGTCCAAC
CCGGTAAGACACGACTTATCGCCACTGGCAGCAGCCACTGGTAACAGGATTAGCAGAGCGAGGTATGTAG
GCGGTGCTACAGAGTTCTTGAAGTGGTGGCCTAACTACGGCTACACTAGAAGAACAGTATTTGGTATCTG
CGCTCTGCTGAAGCCAGTTACCTTCGGAAAAAGAGTTGGTAGCTCTTGATCCGGCAAACAAACCACCGCT
GGTAGCGGTGGTTTTTTTGTTTGCAAGCAGCAGATTACGCGCAGAAAAAAAGGATCTCAAGAAGATCCTT
TGATCTTTTCTACGGGGTCTGACGCTCAGTGGAACGAAAACTCACGTTAAGGGATTTTGGTCATGAGATT
ATCAAAAAGGATCTTCACCTAGATCCTTTTAAATTAAAAATGAAGTTTTAAATCAATCTAAAGTATATAT
GAGTAAACTTGGTCTGACAGTTACCAATGCTTAATCAGTGAGGCACCTATCTCAGCGATCTGTCTATTTC
GTTCATCCATAGTTGCCTGACTCCCCGTCGTGTAGATAACTACGATACGGGAGGGCTTACCATCTGGCCC
CAGTGCTGCAATGATACCGCGAGACCCACGCTCACCGGCTCCAGATTTATCAGCAATAAACCAGCCAGCC
GGAAGGGCCGAGCGCAGAAGTGGTCCTGCAACTTTATCCGCCTCCATCCAGTCTATTAATTGTTGCCGGG
AAGCTAGAGTAAGTAGTTCGCCAGTTAATAGTTTGCGCAACGTTGTTGCCATTGCTACAGGCATCGTGGT
GTCACGCTCGTCGTTTGGTATGGCTTCATTCAGCTCCGGTTCCCAACGATCAAGGCGAGTTACATGATCC
CCCATGTTGTGCAAAAAAGCGGTTAGCTCCTTCGGTCCTCCGATCGTTGTCAGAAGTAAGTTGGCCGCAG
TGTTATCACTCATGGTTATGGCAGCACTGCATAATTCTCTTACTGTCATGCCATCCGTAAGATGCTTTTC
TGTGACTGGTGAGTACTCAACCAAGTCATTCTGAGAATAGTGTATGCGGCGACCGAGTTGCTCTTGCCCG
GCGTCAATACGGGATAATACCGCGCCACATAGCAGAACTTTAAAAGTGCTCATCATTGGAAAACGTTCTT
CGGGGCGAAAACTCTCAAGGATCTTACCGCTGTTGAGATCCAGTTCGATGTAACCCACTCGTGCACCCAA
CTGATCTTCAGCATCTTTTACTTTCACCAGCGTTTCTGGGTGAGCAAAAACAGGAAGGCAAAATGCCGCA
AAAAAGGGAATAAGGGCGACACGGAAATGTTGAATACTCATACTCTTCCTTTTTCAATATTATTGAAGCA
TTTATCAGGGTTATTGTCTCATGAGCGGATACATATTTGAATGTATTTAGAAAAATAAACAAATAGGGGT
TCCGCGCACATTTCCCCGAAAAGTGCCACCTGACGTCGACGGATCGGGAGATCGATCTCCCGATCCCCTA
GGGTCGACTCTCAGTACAATCTGCTCTGATGCCGCATAGTTAAGCCAGTATCTGCTCCCTGCTTGTGTGT
TGGAGGTCGCTGAGTAGTGCGCGAGCAAAATTTAAGCTACAACAAGGCAAGGCTTGACCGACAATTGCAT
GAAGAATCTGCTTAGGGTTAGGCGTTTTGCGCTGCTTCGCGATGTAC
Features (pLannotate 1.2.2; 16 found; start..end, strand, type, name):
     19..398     +  enhancer       CMV enhancer: human cytomegalovirus immediate early enhancer
    399..602     +  promoter       CMV promoter: human cytomegalovirus (CMV) immediate early promoter
    644..662     +  promoter       T7 promoter: promoter for bacteriophage T7 RNA polymerase
    676..1866    +  CDS            ABE(7.10): adenine base editor comprising wild-type E. coli TadA fused to the evolved TadA*(7.10) mutant (Gaudelli et al., 2017)
   1867..5967    +  CDS            Cas9 VQR: Streptococcus pyogenes Cas9 endonuclease with the D1135V/R1335Q/T1337R mutations has an altered recognition specificity for the protospacer adjacent motif (PAM) (Kleinstiver et al., 2015)
   6055..6279    +  polyA_signal   bGH poly(A) signal: bovine growth hormone polyadenylation signal
   6283..6304    +  promoter       SV40 promoter (fragment): SV40 enhancer and early promoter
   6309..6325    +  misc_feature   MCS (fragment): pBluescript multiple cloning site
   6374..6390    -  protein_bind   lac operator: The lac repressor binds to the lac operator to inhibit transcription in E. coli. This inhibition can be relieved by adding lactose or isopropyl-β-D-thiogalactopyranoside (IPTG). lac repressor encoded by lacI
   6398..6428    -  promoter       lac promoter: promoter for the E. coli lac operon
   6443..6464    -  protein_bind   CAP binding site: CAP binding activates transcription in the presence of cAMP. E. coli catabolite activator protein
   6477..6569    -  CDS            lacI (fragment): lac repressor; lacI; The lac repressor binds to the lac operator to inhibit transcription in E. coli. This inhibition can be relieved by adding lactose or isopropyl-β-D-thiogalactopyranoside (IPTG).
   6752..7340    -  rep_origin     ori: high-copy-number ColE1/pMB1/pBR322/pUC origin of replication
   7511..8371    -  CDS            AmpR: β-lactamase; bla; confers resistance to ampicillin, carbenicillin, and related antibiotics
   8372..8476    -  promoter       AmpR promoter: bla
   8547..8591    -  misc_feature   bom (fragment): basis of mobility region from pBR322
