[The description below was written by a language model from this plasmid's Addgene catalogue record and pLannotate feature annotations shown in this document.]
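Description:
pCMV-ABE7.10 is an 8,727 bp mammalian expression plasmid built on a pBR322/CMV backbone that drives transient expression of the adenine base editor ABE7.10. It is propagated in E. coli from a high-copy ColE1/pUC-type origin and selected with ampicillin through the β-lactamase gene and its native promoter. Short remnants of lac regulatory elements, an MCS, an SV40 promoter fragment and the pBR322 bom region are backbone leftovers. No mammalian selection marker is annotated.

The payload is a single synthetic open reading frame of about 5.3 kb under the human cytomegalovirus immediate-early enhancer and promoter, terminated by the bovine growth hormone polyadenylation signal. A T7 promoter lies between the CMV promoter and the coding sequence, and the record lists it as the 5′ sequencing primer site. The fusion protein consists of wild-type E. coli TadA, a 32-amino-acid linker, the laboratory-evolved TadA*(7.10) deaminase, a second 32-amino-acid linker, a Streptococcus pyogenes Cas9 nickase and a C-terminal nuclear localisation signal, with both the TadA and Cas9 portions codon-optimised for mammalian cells. The automated annotation labels the Cas9 segment "Cas9 VQR", a PAM-altered variant. The catalogue entry describes only nCas9 and defers mutation details to the publication, so this label is probably just a closest-match call and should not be taken as evidence of altered PAM specificity.

When a guide RNA is supplied separately (no guide cassette is annotated here), the nickase brings the TadA domains to a genomic target. There they deaminate adenine to inosine, producing A•T to G•C conversions without a double-strand break. The plasmid is used for programmable point-mutation editing in mammalian cells.
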