Addgene plasmid #102919: pCMV-ABE7.10
Purpose: expresses ABE7.10 in mammalian cells
Depositing lab: David Liu. Depositing organization: Broad Institute. Publication: Programmable base editing of A*T to G*C in genomic DNA without DNA cleavage. Gaudelli NM, Komor AC, Rees HA, Packer MS, Badran AH, Bryson DI, Liu DR. Nature. 2017 Nov 23;551(7681):464-471. doi: 10.1038/nature24644. Epub 2017 Oct 25. PubMed 29160308.
Backbone
  Vector backbone: pBR322/CMV
  Backbone manufacturer: Liu lab
  Backbone size w/o insert (bp): 3388
  Total vector size (bp): 8727
  Vector type: Mammalian Expression
Growth in bacteria
  Bacterial resistance: Ampicillin, 100 μg/mL
  Growth temperature: 37°C
  Growth strain: DH5alpha
  Copy number: High Copy
Gene/Insert
  Gene/Insert name: ABE7.10 (alt name: TadA-linker(32aa)-TadA*(7.10)-linker(32aa)-nCas9-NLS)
  Species: Synthetic; TadA is from E.coli (synthetic gene block, mammalian codon optimized), Cas9 is S. pyogenes (mammalian codon optimized)
  Insert size (bp): 5328
  Mutation: see manuscript
  Promoter: CMV
  Tag / fusion protein: NLS (C terminal on insert)
  Cloning method: Ligation Independent Cloning
  Sequencing primers: 5′ T7; 3′ M13
Terms and licenses: Academic/Nonprofit Terms; Industry Terms: Not Available to Industry
How to cite: pCMV-ABE7.10 was a gift from David Liu (Addgene plasmid # 102919 ; http://n2t.net/addgene:102919 ; RRID:Addgene_102919)
